>Addgene plasmid #236618 | pCAG-puro-3xFLAG-ANKRD11-3xHA fragment 1 | addgene full sequence | sequence record 481705 | Addgene NGS Result
GGGCGCGGAGGTCTCCAGGAAGGCGGGCACCCCGGCGCGCTCGGCCGCCTCCACTCCGGGGAGCACGACG
GCGCTGCCCAGACCCTTGCCCTGGTGGTCGGGCGAGACGCCGACGGTGGCCAGGAACCACGCGGGCTCCT
TGGGCCGGTGCGGCGCCAGGAGGCCTTCCATCTGTTGCTGCGCGGCCAGCCGGGAACCGCTCAACTCGGC
CATGCGCGGGCCGATCTCGGCGAACACCGCCCCCGCTTCGACGCTCTCCGGCGTGGTCCAGACCGCCACC
GCGGCGCCGTCGTCCGCGACCCACACCTTGCCGATGTCGAGCCCGACGCGCGTGAGGAAGAGTTCTTGCA
GCTCGGTGACCCGCTCGATGTGGCGGTCCGGATCGACGGTGTGGCGCGTGGCGGGGTAGTCGGCGAACGC
GGCGGCGAGGGTGCGTACGGCCCTGGGGACGTCGTCGCGGGTGGCGAGGCGCACCGTGGGCTTGTACTCG
GTCATGGTAAGCTTTTTGCAAAAGCCTAGGCCTCCAAAAAAGCCTCCTCACTACTTCTGGAATAGCTCAG
AGGCCGAGGCGGCCTCGGCCTCTGCATAAATAAAAAAAATTAGTCAGCCATGGGGCGGAGAATGGGCGGA
ACTGGGCGGAGTTAGGGGCGGGATGGGCGGAGTTAGGGGCGGGACTATGGTTGCTGACTAATTGAGATGC
ATGCTTTGCATACTTCTGCCTGCTGGGGAGCCTGGGGACTTTCCACACCTGGTTGCTGACTAATTGAGAT
GCATGCTTTGCATACTTCTGCCTGCTGGGGAGCCTGGGGACTTTCCACACCCTAACTGACACACATTCCA
CAGGTCGAGATCCGGGCTGGCGTAATAGCGAAGAGGCCCGCACCGATCGCCCTTCCCAACAGTTGCGCAG
CCTGAATGGCGAATGG
[124 nt withheld, positions 927-1050]
C
[91 nt withheld, positions 1052-1142]
A
[49 nt withheld, positions 1144-1192]
CCTTTGACGTTGGAGTCCACGTTCTTT
[37 nt withheld, positions 1220-1256]
ACCCTATCTCGGTCTATTCTTTTGATTTATAAGGGATTTTGCCGATTTCGGCCTATTGGTTAAAAAATGA
GCTGATTTAACAAAAATTTAACGCGAATTTTAACAAAATATTAACGCTTACAATTTCCTGATGCGGTATT
TTCTCCTTACGCATCTGTGCGGTATTTCACACCGCATATGGTGCACTCTCAGTACAATCTGCTCTGATGC
CGCATAGTTAAGCCAGCCCCGACACCCGCCAACACCCGCTGACGCGCCCTGACGGGCTTGTCTGCTCCCG
GCATCCGCTTACAGACAAGCTGTGACCGTCTCCGGGAGCTGCATGTGTCAGAGGTTTTCACCGTCATCAC
CGAAACGCGCGAGACGAAAGGGCCTCGTGATACGCCTATTTTTATAGGTTAATGTCATGATAATAATGGT
TTCTTAGACGTCAGGTGGCACTTTTCGGGGAAATGTGCGCGGAACCCCTATTTGTTTATTTTTCTAAATA
CATTCAAATATGTATCCGCTCATGAGACAATAACCCTGATAAATGCTTCAATAATATTGAAAAAGGAAGA
GTATGAGTATTCAACATTTCCGTGTCGCCCTTATTCCCTTTTTTGCGGCATTTTGCCTTCCTGTTTTTGC
TCACCCAGAAACGCTGGTGAAAGTAAAAGATGCTGAAGATCAGTTGGGTGCACGAGTGGGTTACATCGAA
CTGGATCTCAACAGCGGTAAGATCCTTGAGAGTTTTCGCCCCGAAGAACGTTTTCCAATGATGAGCACTT
TTAAAGTTCTGCTATGTGGCGCGGTATTATCCCGTATTGACGCCGGGCAAGAGCAACTCGGTCGCCGCAT
ACACTATTCTCAGAATGACTTGGTTGAGTACTCACCAGTCACAGAAAAGCATCTTACGGATGGCATGACA
GTAAGAGAATTATGCAGTGCTGCCATAACCATGAGTGATAACACTGCGGCCAACTTACTTCTGACAACGA
TCGGAGGACCGAAGGAGCTAACCGCTTTTTTGCACAACATGGGGGATCATGTAACTCGCCTTGATCGTTG
GGAACCGGAGCTGAATGAAGCCATACCAAACGACGAGCGTGACACCACGATGCCTGTAGCAATGGCAACA
ACGTTGCGCAAACTATTAACTGGCGAACTACTTACTCTAGCTTCCCGGCAACAATTAATAGACTGGATGG
AGGCGGATAAAGTTGCAGGACCACTTCTGCGCTCGGCCCTTCCGGCTGGCTGGTTTATTGCTGATAAATC
TGGAGCCGGTGAGCGTGGGTCTCGCGGTATCATTGCAGCACTGGGGCCAGATGGTAAGCCCTCCCGTATC
GTAGTTATCTACACGACGGGGAGTCAGGCAACTATGGATGAACGAAATAGACAGATCGCTGAGATAGGTG
CCTCACTGATTAAGCATTGGTAACTGTCAGACCAAGTTTACTCATATATACTTTAGATTGATTTAAAACT
TCATTTTTAATTTAAAAGGATCTAGGTGAAGATCCTTTTTGATAATCTCATGACCAAAATCCCTTAACGT
GAGTTTTCGTTCCACTGAGCGTCAGACCCCGTAGAAAAGATCAAAGGATCTTCTTGAGATCCTTTTTTTC
TGCGCGTAATCTGCTGCTTGCAAACAAAAAAACCACCGCTACCAGCGGTGGTTTGTTTGCCGGATCAAGA
GCTACCAACTCTTTTTCCGAAGGTAACTGGCTTCAGCAGAGCGCAGATACCAAATACTGTTCTTCTAGTG
TAGCCGTAGTTAGGCCACCACTTCAAGAACTCTGTAGCACCGCCTACATACCTCGCTCTGCTAATCCTGT
TACCAGTGGCTGCTGCCAGTGGCGATAAGTCGTGTCTTACCGGGTTGGACTCAAGACGATAGTTACCGGA
TAAGGCGCAGCGGTCGGGCTGAACGGGGGGTTCGTGCACACAGCCCAGCTTGGAGCGAACGACCTACACC
GAACTGAGATACCTACAGCGTGAGCTATGAGAAAGCGCCACGCTTCCCGAAGGGAGAAAGGCGGACAGGT
ATCCGGTAAGCGGCAGGGTCGGAACAGGAGAGCGCACGAGGGAGCTTCCAGGGGGAAACGCCTGGTATCT
TTATAGTCCTGTCGGGTTTCGCCACCTCTGACTTGAGCGTCGATTTTTGTGATGCTCGTCAGGGGGGCGG
AGCCTATGGAAAAACGCCAGCAACGCGGCCTTTTTACGGTTCCTGGCCTTTTGCTGGCCTTTTGCTCACA
TGGCTCGACAGATCCCTCGACATTGATTATTGACTAGTTATTAATAGTAATCAATTACGGGGTCATTAGT
TCATAGCCCATATATGGAGTTCCGCGTTACATAACTTACGGTAAATGGCCCGCCTGGCTGACCGCCCAAC
GACCCCCGCCCATTGACGTCAATAATGACGTATGTTCCCATAGTAACGCCAATAGGGACTTTCCATTGAC
GTCAATGGGTGGAGTATTTACGGTAAACTGCCCACTTGGCAGTACATCAAGTGTATCATATGCCAAGTAC
GCCCCCTATTGACGTCAATGACGGTAAATGGCCCGCCTGGCATTATGCCCAGTACATGACCTTATGGGAC
TTTCCTACTTGGCAGTACATCTACGTATTAGTCATCGCTATTACCATGGTCGAGGTGAGCCCCACGTTCT
GCTTCACTCTCCCCATCTCCCCCCCCTCCCCACCCCCAATTTTGTATTTATTTATTTTTTAATTATTTTG
TGCAGCGATGGGGGCGGGGGGGGGGGGGGGGGGGGGGGGGGGGGGGGGGGGGGGGGGGGGGGGGGGGGGG
GGGGGGGGGGGGGGGGCGAGGCGGAGAGGTGCGGCGGCAGCCAATCAGAGCGGCGCGCTCCGAAAGTTTC
CTTTTATGGCGAGGCGGCGGCGGCGGCGGCCCTATAAAAAGCGAAGCGCGCGGCGGGCGGGAGTCGCTGC
GCGCTGCCTTCGCCCCGTGCCCCGCTCCGCCGCCGCCTCGCGCCGCCCGCCCCGGCTCTGACTGACCGCG
TTACTCCCACAGGTGAGCGGGCGGGACGGCCCTTCTCCTCCGGGCTGTAATTAGCGCTTGGTTTAATGAC
GGCTTGTTTCTTTTCTGTGGCTGCGTGAAAGCCTTGAGGGGCTCCGGGAGGGCCCTTTGTGCGGGGGGAG
CGGCTCGGGGGGTGCGTGCGTGTGTGTGTGCGTGGGGAGCGCCGCGTGCGGCTCCGCGCTGCCCGGCGGC
TGTGAGCGCTGCGGGCGCGGCGCGGGGCTTTGTGCGCTCCGCAGTGTGCGCGAGGGGAGCGCGGCCGGGG
GCGGTGCCCCGCGGTGCGGGGGGGGCTGCGAGGGGAACAAAGGCTGCGTGCGGGGTGTGTGCGTGGGGGG
GTGAGCAGGGGGTGTGGGCGCGTCGGTCGGGCTGCAACCCCCCCTGCACCCCCCTCCCCGAGTTGCTGAG
CACGGCCCGGCTTCGGGTGCGGGGCTCCGTACGGGGCGTGGCGCGGGGCTCGCCGTGCCGGGCGGGGGGT
GGCGGCAGGTGGGGGTGCCGGGCGGGGCGGGGCCGCCTCGGGCCGGGGAGGGCTCGGGGGAGGGGCGCGG
CGGCCCCCGGAGCGCCGGCGGCTGTCGAGGCGCGGCGAGCCGCAGCCATTGCCTTTTATGGTAATCGTGC
GAGAGGGCGCAGGGACTTCCTTTGTCCCAAATCTGTGCGGAGCCGAAATCTGGGAGGCGCCGCCGCACCC
CCTCTAGCGGGCGCGGGGCGAAGCGGTGCGGCGCCGGCAGGAAGGAAATGGGCGGGGAGGGCCTTCGTGC
GTCGCCGCGCCGCCGTCCCCTTCTCCCTCTCCAGCCTCGGGGCTGTCCGCGGGGGGACGGCTGCCTTCGG
GGGGGACGGGGCAGGGCGGGGTTCGGCTTCTGGCGTGTGACCGGCGGCTCTAGAGCCTCTGCTAACCATG
TTCATGCCTTCTTCTTTTTCCTACAGCTCCTGGGCAACGTGCTGGTTATTGTGCTGTCTCATCATTTTGG
CAAAGAATTGATTTATCGATTTGGGAATTCGAGCTCGGTACCAGATCTTCTAGATTCGAACTCGAGCACC
ATGGACTACAAAGACCATGACGGTGATTATAAAGATCATGACATCGATTACAAGGATGACGATGACAAGC
TCTGCAGGGCGGCCATCACAAGTTTGTACAAAAAAGCAGGCTCTTTAAAGGAACCAATTCAGTCGACTGG
ATCCATGCCCAAGGGTGGGTGCCCTAAAGCACCACAGCAGGAAGAGCTTCCCCTCAGCAGCGACATGGTG
GAGAAGCAGACTGGGAAAAAGGATAAAGATAAAGTTTCTCTAACCAAGACCCCAAAACTGGAGCGTGGCG
ATGGCGGGAAGGAGGTGAGGGAGCGAGCCAGCAAGCGGAAGCTGCCCTTCACCGCGGGCGCCAATGGGGA
GCAGAAGGACTCGGACACAGAGAAGCAGGGCCCTGAGCGGAAGAGGATTAAGAAGGAGCCTGTCACCCGG
AAGGCCGGGCTGCTGTTTGGCATGGGGCTGTCTGGAATCCGAGCCGGCTACCCCCTCTCCGAGCGCCAGC
AGGTGGCCCTTCTCATGCAGATGACGGCCGAGGAGTCTGCCAACAGCCCAGTGGACACAACACCAAAGCA
CCCCTCCCAGTCTACAGTGTGTCAGAAGGGAACGCCCAACTCTGCCTCAAAAACCAAAGATAAAGTGAAC
AAGAGAAACGAGCGTGGAGAGACCCGCCTGCACCGAGCCGCCATCCGCGGGGACGCCCGGCGCATCAAAG
AGCTCATCAGCGAGGGGGCAGACGTCAACGTCAAGGACTTCGCAGGCTGGACGGCGCTGCACGAGGCCTG
TAACCGGGGCTACTACGACGTCGCGAAGCAGCTGCTGGCTGCAGGTGCGGAGGTGAACACCAAGGGCCTA
GATGACGACACGCCTTTGCACGACGCTGCCAACAACGGGCACTACAAGGTGGTGAAGCTGCTGCTGCGGT
ACGGAGGGAACCCGCAGCAGAGCAACAGGAAAGGCGAGACGCCGCTGAAAGTGGCCAACTCCCCCACGAT
GGTGAACCTCCTGTTAGGCAAAGGCACTTACACTTCCAGCGAGGAGAGCTCGACGGAGAGCTCAGAAGAG
GAAGACGCACCATCCTTCGCACCTTCCAGTTCAGTCGACGGCAACAACACGGACTCCGAGTTCGAAAAAG
GCCTCAAGCACAAGGCCAAGAACCCAGAGCCACAGAAGGCCACGGCCCCCGTCAAGGACGAGTATGAGTT
TGATGAGGACGACGAGCAGGACAGGGTTCCTCCGGTGGACGACAAGCACCTATTGAAAAAGGACTACAGA
AAAGAAACGAAATCCAATAGTTTTATCTCTATACCCAAAATGGAGGTTAAAAGTTACACTAAAAATAACA
CGATTGCACCAAAGAAAGCGTCCCATCGTATCCTGTCAGACACGTCGGACGAGGAGGACGCGAGTGTCAC
CGTGGGGACAGGAGAGAAGCTGAGACTCTCGGCACATACGATATTGCCTGGTAGTAAGACACGAGAGCCT
TCTAATGCCAAGCAGCAGAAGGAAAAAAATAAAGTGAAAAAGAAGCGAAAGAAAGAAACAAAAGGCAGAG
AGGTTCGCTTCGGAAAGCGGAGCGACAAGTTCTGCTCCTCGGAGTCGGAGAGCGAGTCCTCAGAGAGTGG
GGAGGATGACAGGGACTCTCTGGGGAGCTCTGGCTGCCTCAAGGGGTCCCCGCTGGTGCTGAAGGACCCC
TCCCTGTTCAGCTCCCTCTCTGCCTCCTCCACCTCGTCTCACGGGAGCTCTGCCGCCCAGAAGCAGAACC
CCAGCCACACAGACCAGCACACCAAGCACTGGCGGACAGACAATTGGAAAACCATTTCTTCCCCGGCTTG
GTCAGAGGTCAGTTCTTTATCAGACTCCACAAGGACGAGACTGACAAGCGAGTCTGACTACTCCTCTGAG
GGCTCCAGTGTGGAATCGCTGAAGCCAGTGAGGAAGAGGCAGGAGCACAGGAAGCGAGCCTCCCTGTCGG
AGAAGAAGAGCCCCTTCCTGTCCAGCGCGGAGGGCGCTGTCCCCAAACTGGACAAGGAGGGGAAAGTTGT
CAAAAAACATAAAACAAAACACAAACACAAAAACAAGGAGAAGGGACAGTGTTCCATCAGCCAAGAGCTG
AAGTTGAAAAGTTTTACTGCGGCCGCACTCGAGATGGCCGCATACCCATACGATGTTCCAGATTACGCTG
GCTATCCCTATGACGTCCCGGACTATGCAGGATCCTATCCATATGACGTTCCAGATTACGCTGATATCTA
GACCCAGCTTTCTTGTACAAAGTGGTGATGGCCGCTTCGAGCAGACATGATAAGATACATTGATGAGTTT
GGACAAACCACAACTAGAATGCAGTGAAAAAAATGCTTTATTTGTGAAATTTGTGATGCTATTGCTTTAT
TTGTAACCATTATAAGCTGCAATAAACAAGTTAACAACAACAATTGCATTCATTTTATGTTTCAGGTTCA
GGGGGAGATGTGGGAGGTTTTTTAAAGCAAGTAAAACCTCTACAAATGTGGTAAAATCGATAAGGATCTC
GACGATGCATGGGGTCGTGCGCTCCTTTCGGTCGGGCGCTGCGGGTCGTGGGGCGGGCGTCAGGCACCGG
GCTTGCGGGTCATGCACCAGGTGCGCGGTCCTTCGGGCACCTCGACGTCGGCGGTGACGGTGAAGCCGAG
CCGCTCGTAGAAGGGGAGGTTGCG
Features (pLannotate 1.2.2; 21 found; start..end, strand, type, name):
    505..834     -  promoter       SV40 promoter: SV40 enhancer and early promoter
    856..923     +  CDS            lacZα (fragment): LacZα fragment of β-galactosidase; lacZ fragment
    927..1355    +  rep_origin     f1 ori (sequence partly withheld): f1 bacteriophage origin of replication; arrow indicates direction of (+) strand synthesis
   1383..1482    -  misc_feature   bom (fragment): basis of mobility region from pBR322
   1584..1619    -  CDS            rop (fragment): Rop protein, which maintains plasmids at low copy number; rop
   1714..1818    +  promoter       AmpR promoter: bla
   1819..2679    +  CDS            AmpR: β-lactamase; bla; confers resistance to ampicillin, carbenicillin, and related antibiotics
   2850..3438    +  rep_origin     ori: high-copy-number ColE1/pMB1/pBR322/pUC origin of replication
   3515..3894    +  enhancer       CMV enhancer: human cytomegalovirus immediate early enhancer
   3896..4039    +  promoter       chicken β-actin promoter (fragment): contains a 21-bp deletion relative to the standard chicken β-actin promoter
   4029..4185    +  promoter       chicken β-actin promoter (fragment): contains a 21-bp deletion relative to the standard chicken β-actin promoter
   4186..5202    +  intron         chimeric intron: chimera between introns from chicken β-actin and rabbit β-globin
   5271..5288    +  misc_feature   MCS (fragment): pUC18/19 multiple cloning site
   5320..5385    +  CDS            3xFLAG: three tandem FLAG® epitope tags, followed by an enterokinase cleavage site
   5404..5428    +  protein_bind   attB1: mutant version of attB; recombination site for the Gateway® BP reaction BP Clonase™
   5461..7434    +  CDS            ANKRD11 (fragment): ANR11_HUMAN - Also known as ANCO1. Experimental evidence at protein level: Swiss-Prot protein existence level 1. Chromatin regulator which modulates histone acetylation and gene expression in neural precursor cells (By similarity). May recruit histone deacetylases (HDACs) to the p160 coactivators/nuclear receptor complex to inhibit ligand-dependent transactivation (PubMed:15184363). Has a role in proliferation and development of cortical neural precursors (PubMed:25556659). May also regulate bone homeostasis (By similarity). From Homo sapiens (Human).
   7459..7485    +  CDS            3xHA (fragment): three tandem HA epitope tags
   7558..7582    -  protein_bind   attB2: mutant version of attB; recombination site for the Gateway® BP reaction BP Clonase™
   7607..7728    -  polyA_signal   SV40 poly(A) signal: SV40 polyadenylation signal
   7751..7819    -  CDS            large T antigen (fragment): large T antigen from SV40 (simian virus 40)
   7896..495     -  CDS            PuroR (across the origin): puromycin N-acetyltransferase; pac from Streptomyces alboniger; confers resistance to puromycin
