[The description below was written by a language model from this plasmid's Addgene catalogue record and pLannotate feature annotations shown in this document.]
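Description:
pCAG-puro-3xFLAG-ANKRD11-3xHA fragment 1 is an 8.0 kb mammalian expression plasmid built by Gateway recombination into the pCAG-puro-3xFLAG destination backbone. In bacteria it is maintained as a high-copy plasmid through a ColE1/pUC-type origin and selected with ampicillin via the β-lactamase gene. An f1 phage origin and small remnants of lacZα, bom and rop are also present as backbone carry-over. For selection in mammalian cells, a separate cassette on the opposite strand places the puromycin N-acetyltransferase gene under the SV40 enhancer/early promoter. It is followed by an SV40 polyadenylation signal, which allows enrichment or stable selection of transfected cells with puromycin.

The payload is driven by the CAG promoter, which combines the CMV immediate-early enhancer, the chicken β-actin promoter and a chimeric β-actin/β-globin intron. This arrangement typically gives strong, broadly active expression in mammalian cells. Downstream lies a backbone-encoded N-terminal 3xFLAG tag, then the attB1 site left by Gateway cloning, and then the coding sequence for amino acids 1–658 of human ANKRD11. The insert supplies a C-terminal 3xHA tag, only part of which was recognised by the annotation, and attB2 closes the cassette. No dedicated polyadenylation signal in the sense orientation is annotated after the insert, so the record does not show how the transcript is terminated.

ANKRD11 is a chromatin regulator linked to KBG syndrome. As one numbered truncation fragment with a different epitope tag at each end, this construct is suited to detecting or immunoprecipitating the N-terminal portion of the protein. It likely serves in domain-mapping experiments, although the record states only that it expresses a human ANKRD11 fragment in mammalian cells.
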