Addgene plasmid #236618: pCAG-puro-3xFLAG-ANKRD11-3xHA fragment 1
Purpose: Expresses human ANKRD11 fragment in mammalian cells
Depositing lab: Tadashi Nakagawa. Depositing organization: Sanyo-Onoda City University. Publication: KBG syndrome-associated protein ANKRD11 regulates SETD5 expression to modulate rRNA levels and translation. Sashiyama S, Nakagawa T, Nakagawa M, Hosogane M, Watanabe Y, Ashitomi H, Yamane K, Shibuya N, Moroishi T, Nakayama K, Hosoi T. iScience. 2025 May 19;28(6):112699. doi: 10.1016/j.isci.2025.112699. eCollection 2025 Jun 20. PubMed 40520101.
Backbone
  Vector backbone: pCAG-puro-3xFLAG (DEST)
  Vector type: Mammalian Expression
  Selectable markers: Puromycin
Growth in bacteria
  Bacterial resistance: Ampicillin, 100 μg/mL
  Growth temperature: 37°C
  Growth strain: DH5alpha
  Copy number: High Copy
Gene/Insert
  Gene/Insert name: ANKRD11
  Species: H. sapiens (human)
  Mutation: aa 1-658
  Entrez Gene: ANKRD11 (a.k.a. ANCO-1, ANCO1, LZ16, T13)
  Tag / fusion protein: 3xFLAG (N terminal on backbone); 3xHA (C terminal on insert)
  Cloning method: Gateway Cloning
  Sequencing primers: 5′ pCAG-F
Terms and licenses: Academic/Nonprofit Terms; Industry Terms: Not Available to Industry
How to cite: pCAG-puro-3xFLAG-ANKRD11-3xHA fragment 1 was a gift from Tadashi Nakagawa (Addgene plasmid # 236618 ; http://n2t.net/addgene:236618 ; RRID:Addgene_236618)
